Addgene plasmid #240582: pET21a asyn(66-140)
Purpose: Overexpress truncated alpha-Synuclein protein
Depositing lab: Jennifer Lee. Depositing organization: National Heart, Lung, and Blood Institute (NHLBI). Publication: Defining essential charged residues in fibril formation of a lysosomal derived N-terminal alpha-synuclein truncation. McGlinchey RP, Ramos S, Dimitriadis EK, Wilson CB, Lee JC. Nat Commun. 2025 Apr 23;16(1):3825. doi: 10.1038/s41467-025-58899-9. PubMed 40268916.
Backbone
  Vector backbone: pET21a
  Vector type: Bacterial Expression
Growth in bacteria
  Bacterial resistance: Ampicillin, 100 μg/mL
  Growth temperature: 37°C
  Growth strain: NEB Stable
  Copy number: Low Copy
Gene/Insert
  Gene/Insert name: aSyn
  Species: H. sapiens (human)
  Mutation: aa 66-140 only
  Entrez Gene: SNCA (a.k.a. NACP, PARK1, PARK4, PD1)
  Promoter: T7
  Tag / fusion protein: 6xHis (N terminal on insert)
  Cloning method: Restriction Enzyme; 5′ cloning site unknown (unknown if destroyed)
  Sequencing primers: 5′ T7 fwd
Terms and licenses: Academic/Nonprofit Terms; Industry Terms: Not Available to Industry
How to cite: pET21a asyn(66-140) was a gift from Jennifer Lee (Addgene plasmid # 240582 ; http://n2t.net/addgene:240582 ; RRID:Addgene_240582)
