[The description below was written by a language model from this plasmid's Addgene catalogue record and pLannotate feature annotations shown in this document.]
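Description:
pET21a asyn(66-140) is a bacterial expression plasmid built on the pET21a backbone for overproducing an N-terminally truncated form of human alpha-synuclein (SNCA), comprising residues 66–140 only. It is maintained in E. coli through a ColE1/pMB1-type origin accompanied by the bom region and the rop gene, which keeps copy number low, consistent with the catalogue's low-copy designation. Selection is by ampicillin via the β-lactamase gene and its own promoter. An f1 phage origin is also present, along with short remnants of the pBR322 tetracycline resistance gene that are non-functional backbone leftovers.

The expression cassette follows the standard pET arrangement: a T7 promoter immediately followed by a lac operator, the strong ribosome binding site from T7 gene 10, the SNCA fragment, and a T7 terminator. The plasmid carries lacI under its native promoter, so transcription is repressed until induced with IPTG in a host that supplies T7 RNA polymerase.

The catalogue lists a 6xHis tag at the N terminus of the insert. The feature table instead annotates a histidine-tag sequence just downstream of the SNCA coding region, where the pET21a vector-encoded C-terminal His tag normally sits, and it leaves a short unannotated gap between the RBS and the insert that could hold an N-terminal tag. Whether the downstream His sequence is translated depends on the presence of a stop codon, which the record does not show. The short annotation labelled as a T7 gene 10B solubility tag near the terminator is probably a homology hit to vector sequence rather than a designed fusion.

The stated purpose is overexpression of the truncated protein, and the associated study concerns fibril formation by a lysosome-derived N-terminal alpha-synuclein truncation.
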