Features (pLannotate 1.2.2; 19 found; start..end, strand, type, name):
     12..440     +  rep_origin     f1 ori (sequence partly withheld): f1 bacteriophage origin of replication; arrow indicates direction of (+) strand synthesis
    493..597     +  promoter       AmpR promoter: bla
    598..1458    +  CDS            AmpR: β-lactamase; bla; confers resistance to ampicillin, carbenicillin, and related antibiotics
   1629..2217    +  rep_origin     ori: high-copy-number ColE1/pMB1/pBR322/pUC origin of replication
   2403..2542    -  misc_feature   bom: basis of mobility region from pBR322
   2644..2835    -  CDS            rop: Rop protein, which maintains plasmids at low copy number; rop
   2852..3232    +  CDS            YPB1_ECOLX: Protein predicted: Swiss-Prot protein existence level 4. From Escherichia coli.
   3304..3595    -  CDS            TcR (fragment): tetracycline efflux protein; tet; confers resistance to tetracycline
   3610..3631    -  protein_bind   CAP binding site: CAP binding activates transcription in the presence of cAMP. E. coli catabolite activator protein
   3644..4726    -  CDS            lacI: lac repressor; lacI; The lac repressor binds to the lac operator to inhibit transcription in E. coli. This inhibition can be relieved by adding lactose or isopropyl-β-D-thiogalactopyranoside (IPTG).
   4727..4804    -  promoter       lacI promoter: lacI
   4812..5091    -  CDS            TcR (fragment): tetracycline efflux protein; tet; confers resistance to tetracycline
   5113..5131    +  promoter       T7 promoter: promoter for bacteriophage T7 RNA polymerase
   5132..5156    +  protein_bind   lac operator: The lac repressor binds to the lac operator to inhibit transcription in E. coli. This inhibition can be relieved by adding lactose or isopropyl-β-D-thiogalactopyranoside (IPTG). lac repressor encoded by lacI
   5171..5193    +  RBS            RBS: efficient ribosome binding site from bacteriophage T7 gene 10 (Olins and Rangwala, 1989)
   5237..5461    +  CDS            SNCA (fragment): SYUA_HUMAN - Also known as NACP, PARK1. Experimental evidence at protein level: Swiss-Prot protein existence level 1. Neuronal protein that plays several roles in synaptic activity such as regulation of synaptic vesicle trafficking and subsequent neurotransmitter release. Participates as a monomer in synaptic vesicle exocytosis by enhancing vesicle priming, fusion and dilation of exocytotic fusion pores (PubMed:28288128, PubMed:30404828). Mechanistically, acts by increasing local Ca(2+) release from microdomains which is essential for the enhancement of ATP-induced exocytosis (PubMed:30404828)
   5471..5488    +  CDS            9xHis (fragment): 9xHis affinity tag
   5498..5547    +  CDS            SET1 (fragment): solubility-enhancement tag derived from T7 phage gene 10B
   5555..5602    +  terminator     T7 terminator: transcription terminator for bacteriophage T7 RNA polymerase
>Addgene plasmid #240582 | pET21a asyn(66-140) | addgene full sequence | sequence record 481726 | Addgene NGS Result
TGGCGAATGGG
[124 nt withheld, positions 12-135]
C
[91 nt withheld, positions 137-227]
A
[49 nt withheld, positions 229-277]
CCTTTGACGTTGGAGTCCACGTTCTTT
[37 nt withheld, positions 305-341]
ACCCTATCTCGGTCTATTCTTTTGATTTATAAGGGATTTTGCCGATTTCGGCCTATTGGTTAAAAAATGA
GCTGATTTAACAAAAATTTAACGCGAATTTTAACAAAATATTAACGCTTACAATTTAGGTGGCACTTTTC
GGGGAAATGTGCGCGGAACCCCTATTTGTTTATTTTTCTAAATACATTCAAATATGTATCCGCTCATGAG
ACAATAACCCTGATAAATGCTTCAATAATATTGAAAAAGGAAGAGTATGAGTATTCAACATTTCCGTGTC
GCCCTTATTCCCTTTTTTGCGGCATTTTGCCTTCCTGTTTTTGCTCACCCAGAAACGCTGGTGAAAGTAA
AAGATGCTGAAGATCAGTTGGGTGCACGAGTGGGTTACATCGAACTGGATCTCAACAGCGGTAAGATCCT
TGAGAGTTTTCGCCCCGAAGAACGTTTTCCAATGATGAGCACTTTTAAAGTTCTGCTATGTGGCGCGGTA
TTATCCCGTATTGACGCCGGGCAAGAGCAACTCGGTCGCCGCATACACTATTCTCAGAATGACTTGGTTG
AGTACTCACCAGTCACAGAAAAGCATCTTACGGATGGCATGACAGTAAGAGAATTATGCAGTGCTGCCAT
AACCATGAGTGATAACACTGCGGCCAACTTACTTCTGACAACGATCGGAGGACCGAAGGAGCTAACCGCT
TTTTTGCACAACATGGGGGATCATGTAACTCGCCTTGATCGTTGGGAACCGGAGCTGAATGAAGCCATAC
CAAACGACGAGCGTGACACCACGATGCCTGCAGCAATGGCAACAACGTTGCGCAAACTATTAACTGGCGA
ACTACTTACTCTAGCTTCCCGGCAACAATTAATAGACTGGATGGAGGCGGATAAAGTTGCAGGACCACTT
CTGCGCTCGGCCCTTCCGGCTGGCTGGTTTATTGCTGATAAATCTGGAGCCGGTGAGCGTGGGTCTCGCG
GTATCATTGCAGCACTGGGGCCAGATGGTAAGCCCTCCCGTATCGTAGTTATCTACACGACGGGGAGTCA
GGCAACTATGGATGAACGAAATAGACAGATCGCTGAGATAGGTGCCTCACTGATTAAGCATTGGTAACTG
TCAGACCAAGTTTACTCATATATACTTTAGATTGATTTAAAACTTCATTTTTAATTTAAAAGGATCTAGG
TGAAGATCCTTTTTGATAATCTCATGACCAAAATCCCTTAACGTGAGTTTTCGTTCCACTGAGCGTCAGA
CCCCGTAGAAAAGATCAAAGGATCTTCTTGAGATCCTTTTTTTCTGCGCGTAATCTGCTGCTTGCAAACA
AAAAAACCACCGCTACCAGCGGTGGTTTGTTTGCCGGATCAAGAGCTACCAACTCTTTTTCCGAAGGTAA
CTGGCTTCAGCAGAGCGCAGATACCAAATACTGTCCTTCTAGTGTAGCCGTAGTTAGGCCACCACTTCAA
GAACTCTGTAGCACCGCCTACATACCTCGCTCTGCTAATCCTGTTACCAGTGGCTGCTGCCAGTGGCGAT
AAGTCGTGTCTTACCGGGTTGGACTCAAGACGATAGTTACCGGATAAGGCGCAGCGGTCGGGCTGAACGG
GGGGTTCGTGCACACAGCCCAGCTTGGAGCGAACGACCTACACCGAACTGAGATACCTACAGCGTGAGCT
ATGAGAAAGCGCCACGCTTCCCGAAGGGAGAAAGGCGGACAGGTATCCGGTAAGCGGCAGGGTCGGAACA
GGAGAGCGCACGAGGGAGCTTCCAGGGGGAAACGCCTGGTATCTTTATAGTCCTGTCGGGTTTCGCCACC
TCTGACTTGAGCGTCGATTTTTGTGATGCTCGTCAGGGGGGCGGAGCCTATGGAAAAACGCCAGCAACGC
GGCCTTTTTACGGTTCCTGGCCTTTTGCTGGCCTTTTGCTCACATGTTCTTTCCTGCGTTATCCCCTGAT
TCTGTGGATAACCGTATTACCGCCTTTGAGTGAGCTGATACCGCTCGCCGCAGCCGAACGACCGAGCGCA
GCGAGTCAGTGAGCGAGGAAGCGGAAGAGCGCCTGATGCGGTATTTTCTCCTTACGCATCTGTGCGGTAT
TTCACACCGCAATGGTGCACTCTCAGTACAATCTGCTCTGATGCCGCATAGTTAAGCCAGTATACACTCC
GCTATCGCTACGTGACTGGGTCATGGCTGCGCCCCGACACCCGCCAACACCCGCTGACGCGCCCTGACGG
GCTTGTCTGCTCCCGGCATCCGCTTACAGACAAGCTGTGACCGTCTCCGGGAGCTGCATGTGTCAGAGGT
TTTCACCGTCATCACCGAAACGCGCGAGGCAGCTGCGGTAAAGCTCATCAGCGTGGTCGTGAAGCGATTC
ACAGATGTCTGCCTGTTCATCCGCGTCCAGCTCGTTGAGTTTCTCCAGAAGCGTTAATGTCTGGCTTCTG
ATAAAGCGGGCCATGTTAAGGGCGGTTTTTTCCTGTTTGGTCACTGATGCCTCCGTGTAAGGGGGATTTC
TGTTCATGGGGGTAATGATACCGATGAAACGAGAGAGGATGCTCACGATACGGGTTACTGATGATGAACA
TGCCCGGTTACTGGAACGTTGTGAGGGTAAACAACTGGCGGTATGGATGCGGCGGGACCAGAGAAAAATC
ACTCAGGGTCAATGCCAGCGCTTCGTTAATACAGATGTAGGTGTTCCACAGGGTAGCCAGCAGCATCCTG
CGATGCAGATCCGGAACATAATGGTGCAGGGCGCTGACTTCCGCGTTTCCAGACTTTACGAAACACGGAA
ACCGAAGACCATTCATGTTGTTGCTCAGGTCGCAGACGTTTTGCAGCAGCAGTCGCTTCACGTTCGCTCG
CGTATCGGTGATTCATTCTGCTAACCAGTAAGGCAACCCCGCCAGCCTAGCCGGGTCCTCAACGACAGGA
GCACGATCATGCGCACCCGTGGGGCCGCCATGCCGGCGATAATGGCCTGCTTCTCGCCGAAACGTTTGGT
GGCGGGACCAGTGACGAAGGCTTGAGCGAGGGCGTGCAAGATTCCGAATACCGCAAGCGACAGGCCGATC
ATCGTCGCGCTCCAGCGAAAGCGGTCCTCGCCGAAAATGACCCAGAGCGCTGCCGGCACCTGTCCTACGA
GTTGCATGATAAAGAAGACAGTCATAAGTGCGGCGACGATAGTCATGCCCCGCGCCCACCGGAAGGAGCT
GACTGGGTTGAAGGCTCTCAAGGGCATCGGTCGAGATCCCGGTGCCTAATGAGTGAGCTAACTTACATTA
ATTGCGTTGCGCTCACTGCCCGCTTTCCAGTCGGGAAACCTGTCGTGCCAGCTGCATTAATGAATCGGCC
AACGCGCGGGGAGAGGCGGTTTGCGTATTGGGCGCCAGGGTGGTTTTTCTTTTCACCAGTGAGACGGGCA
ACAGCTGATTGCCCTTCACCGCCTGGCCCTGAGAGAGTTGCAGCAAGCGGTCCACGCTGGTTTGCCCCAG
CAGGCGAAAATCCTGTTTGATGGTGGTTAACGGCGGGATATAACATGAGCTGTCTTCGGTATCGTCGTAT
CCCACTACCGAGATATCCGCACCAACGCGCAGCCCGGACTCGGTAATGGCGCGCATTGCGCCCAGCGCCA
TCTGATCGTTGGCAACCAGCATCGCAGTGGGAACGATGCCCTCATTCAGCATTTGCATGGTTTGTTGAAA
ACCGGACATGGCACTCCAGTCGCCTTCCCGTTCCGCTATCGGCTGAATTTGATTGCGAGTGAGATATTTA
TGCCAGCCAGCCAGACGCAGACGCGCCGAGACAGAACTTAATGGGCCCGCTAACAGCGCGATTTGCTGGT
GACCCAATGCGACCAGATGCTCCACGCCCAGTCGCGTACCGTCTTCATGGGAGAAAATAATACTGTTGAT
GGGTGTCTGGTCAGAGACATCAAGAAATAACGCCGGAACATTAGTGCAGGCAGCTTCCACAGCAATGGCA
TCCTGGTCATCCAGCGGATAGTTAATGATCAGCCCACTGACGCGTTGCGCGAGAAGATTGTGCACCGCCG
CTTTACAGGCTTCGACGCCGCTTCGTTCTACCATCGACACCACCACGCTGGCACCCAGTTGATCGGCGCG
AGATTTAATCGCCGCGACAATTTGCGACGGCGCGTGCAGGGCCAGACTGGAGGTGGCAACGCCAATCAGC
AACGACTGTTTGCCCGCCAGTTGTTGTGCCACGCGGTTGGGAATGTAATTCAGCTCCGCCATCGCCGCTT
CCACTTTTTCCCGCGTTTTCGCAGAAACGTGGCTGGCCTGGTTCACCACGCGGGAAACGGTCTGATAAGA
GACACCGGCATACTCTGCGACATCGTATAACGTTACTGGTTTCACATTCACCACCCTGAATTGACTCTCT
TCCGGGCGCTATCATGCCATACCGCGAAAGGTTTTGCGCCATTCGATGGTGTCCGGGATCTCGACGCTCT
CCCTTATGCGACTCCTGCATTAGGAAGCAGCCCAGTAGTAGGTTGAGGCCGTTGAGCACCGCCGCCGCAA
GGAATGGTGCATGCAAGGAGATGGCGCCCAACAGTCCCCCGGCCACGGGGCCTGCCACCATACCCACGCC
GAAACAAGCGCTCATGAGCCCGAAGTGGCGAGCCCGATCTTCCCCATCGGTGATGTCGGCGATATAGGCG
CCAGCAACCGCACCTGTGGCGCCGGTGATGCCGGCCACGATGCGTCCGGCGTAGAGGATCGAGATCTCGA
TCCCGCGAAATTAATACGACTCACTATAGGGGAATTGTGAGCGGATAACAATTCCCCTCTAGAAATAATT
TTGTTTAACTTTAAGAAGGAGATATACATATGCATCACCATCATCACCACGATGACGATGACAAGGTTGG
AGGAGCAGTGGTGACGGGTGTGACAGCAGTAGCCCAGAAGACAGTGGAGGGAGCAGGGAGCATTGCAGCA
GCCACTGGCTTTGTCAAAAAGGACCAGTTGGGCAAGAATGAAGAAGGAGCCCCACAGGAAGGAATTCTGG
AAGATATGCCTGTGGATCCTGACAATGAGGCTTATGAAATGCCTTCTGAGGAAGGGTATCAAGACTATGA
ACCTGAAGCCTAACTCGAGCACCACCACCACCACCACTGAGATCCGGCTGCTAACAAAGCCCGAAAGGAA
GCTGAGTTGGCTGCTGCCACCGCTGAGCAATAACTAGCATAACCCCTTGGGGCCTCTAAACGGGTCTTGA
GGGGTTTTTTGCTGAAAGGAGGAACTATATCCGGAT
